Addgene plasmid #90645: CTPS1 E12.3 gRNA
Purpose: 3rd generation lentiviral gRNA plasmid targeting human CTPS1
Depositing lab: Iain Cheeseman. Depositing organization: Whitehead Institute for Biomedical Research. Publication: Large-Scale Analysis of CRISPR/Cas9 Cell-Cycle Knockouts Reveals the Diversity of p53-Dependent Responses to Cell-Cycle Defects. McKinley KL, Cheeseman IM. Dev Cell. 2017 Feb 27;40(4):405-420.e2. doi: 10.1016/j.devcel.2017.01.012. Epub 2017 Feb 16. PubMed 28216383.
Backbone
  Vector backbone: pLenti-sgRNA
  Backbone manufacturer: Eric Lander & David Sabatini labs (Addgene plasmid #71409)
  Backbone size w/o insert (bp): 9151
  Vector type: Lentiviral, CRISPR
  Selectable markers: Puromycin
Growth in bacteria
  Bacterial resistance: Ampicillin, 100 μg/mL
  Growth temperature: 37°C
  Growth strain: NEB Stable
  Copy number: Unknown
Gene/Insert
  Gene/Insert name: CTPS1 (Guide Designation E12.3) (alt name: pKMKO series)
  gRNA/shRNA sequence: CACCGAGTATTGTGCCCACACTGC
  Species: H. sapiens (human)
  Promoter: U6
  Cloning method: Restriction Enzyme; 5′ cloning site BsmBI (destroyed during cloning); 3′ cloning site BsmBI (destroyed during cloning)
  Sequencing primers: 5′ hU6-F (5'-GAGGGCCTATTTCCCATGATT-3'); 3′ EF1a-R (5'-CACGGCGACTACTGCACTTA-3')
Terms and licenses: Academic/Nonprofit Terms; Industry Terms: Not Available to Industry
Depositor comments: Please note that gRNA target sequence listed is not strictly the 20nt spacer sequence, but also contains the 5' BsmBI overhang. For more information about knockout human cell lines generated using this plasmid, please see http://cellcycleknockouts.wi.mit.edu/ .
How to cite: CTPS1 E12.3 gRNA was a gift from Iain Cheeseman (Addgene plasmid # 90645 ; http://n2t.net/addgene:90645 ; RRID:Addgene_90645)
