[The description below was written by a language model from this plasmid's Addgene catalogue record and pLannotate feature annotations shown in this document.]
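Description:
CTPS1 E12.3 gRNA is a third-generation lentiviral CRISPR guide plasmid built on the pLenti-sgRNA backbone, carrying a single guide RNA directed against human CTPS1. It is maintained in E. coli through a high-copy ColE1/pUC-type origin with ampicillin selection from the β-lactamase gene. An f1 origin, an SV40 origin and remnants of lac and phage promoter elements are also present as backbone features. The catalogue lists the backbone without insert as 9,151 bp, whereas the sequenced plasmid record is 7,301 nt. The likely explanation, not stated in the record, is that a stuffer fragment is lost when the guide is cloned between the two BsmBI sites, which are destroyed in the process.

The viral cassette begins with an RSV promoter fused to a truncated HIV-1 5' LTR, making genomic RNA transcription Tat-independent. This is followed by the Ψ packaging signal with a partial gag sequence, and the RRE for Rev-dependent nuclear export. A human U6 RNA polymerase III promoter drives the CTPS1 spacer joined to the S. pyogenes Cas9 guide scaffold, annotated here as a tracrRNA fragment. Downstream, a cPPT/CTS element aids nuclear import of the preintegration complex. An EF-1α core promoter then expresses puromycin N-acetyltransferase for selection of transduced cells, with WPRE enhancing transcript expression. The cassette ends in a self-inactivating ΔU3 3' LTR and an SV40 polyadenylation signal.

No Cas9 is encoded, so the nuclease must be provided separately in the target cells. The plasmid belongs to a guide series used to generate knockouts of cell-cycle genes in human cell lines.
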