Features (pLannotate 1.2.2; 27 found; start..end, strand, type, name):
     68..89      +  protein_bind   CAP binding site: CAP binding activates transcription in the presence of cAMP. E. coli catabolite activator protein
    104..134     +  promoter       lac promoter: promoter for the E. coli lac operon
    142..158     +  protein_bind   lac operator: The lac repressor binds to the lac operator to inhibit transcription in E. coli. This inhibition can be relieved by adding lactose or isopropyl-β-D-thiogalactopyranoside (IPTG). lac repressor encoded by lacI
    203..221     +  promoter       T3 promoter: promoter for bacteriophage T3 RNA polymerase
    249..475     +  promoter       RSV promoter: Rous sarcoma virus enhancer/promoter
    476..656     +  LTR            5' LTR (truncated): truncated 5' long terminal repeat (LTR) from HIV-1
    703..828     +  misc_feature   HIV-1 Ψ: packaging signal of human immunodeficiency virus type 1
    812..1175    +  CDS            HIV-1 gag (fragment): gag protein from human immunodeficiency virus 1; gag
   1321..1554    +  misc_feature   RRE: The Rev response element (RRE) of HIV-1 allows for Rev-dependent mRNA export from the nucleus to the cytoplasm.
   1931..1957    +  CDS            Rev (fragment): human immunodeficiency virus 1 (HIV-1) Rev protein; rev; enhances nuclear export of unspliced and incompletely spliced viral mRNAs
   1961..2201    +  promoter       U6 promoter: RNA polymerase III promoter for human U6 snRNA
   2248..2315    +  misc_RNA       tracrRNA (fragment): trans-activating CRISPR RNA for the Streptococcus pyogenes CRISPR/Cas9 system
   2364..2481    +  misc_feature   cPPT/CTS: central polypurine tract and central termination sequence of HIV-1
   2550..2761    +  promoter       EF-1α core promoter: core promoter for human elongation factor EF-1α
   2787..3386    +  CDS            PuroR (fragment): puromycin N-acetyltransferase; pac from Streptomyces; confers resistance to puromycin
   3402..3990    +  misc_feature   WPRE: woodchuck hepatitis virus posttranscriptional regulatory element
   4041..4060    +  misc_feature   cPPT/CTS (fragment): central polypurine tract and central termination sequence of HIV-1
   4062..4295    +  LTR            3' LTR (ΔU3): self-inactivating 3' long terminal repeat (LTR) from HIV-1
   4373..4494    +  polyA_signal   SV40 poly(A) signal: SV40 polyadenylation signal
   4534..4669    +  rep_origin     SV40 ori: SV40 origin of replication
   4690..4708    -  promoter       T7 promoter: promoter for bacteriophage T7 RNA polymerase
   4716..4871    +  CDS            lacZα (fragment): LacZα fragment of β-galactosidase; lacZ fragment
   4876..5304    +  rep_origin     f1 ori (sequence partly withheld): f1 bacteriophage origin of replication; arrow indicates direction of (+) strand synthesis
   5357..5461    +  promoter       AmpR promoter: bla
   5462..6322    +  CDS            AmpR: β-lactamase; bla; confers resistance to ampicillin, carbenicillin, and related antibiotics
   6493..7081    +  rep_origin     ori: high-copy-number ColE1/pMB1/pBR322/pUC origin of replication
   7264..55      +  CDS            lacI (fragment) (across the origin): lac repressor; lacI; The lac repressor binds to the lac operator to inhibit transcription in E. coli. This inhibition can be relieved by adding lactose or isopropyl-β-D-thiogalactopyranoside (IPTG).
>Addgene plasmid #90645 | CTPS1 E12.3 gRNA | addgene full sequence | sequence record 183340 | Addgene NGS Result
CGATTCATTAATGCAGCTGGCACGACAGGTTTCCCGACTGGAAAGCGGGCAGTGAGCGCAACGCAATTAA
TGTGAGTTAGCTCACTCATTAGGCACCCCAGGCTTTACACTTTATGCTTCCGGCTCGTATGTTGTGTGGA
ATTGTGAGCGGATAACAATTTCACACAGGAAACAGCTATGACCATGATTACGCCAAGCGCGCAATTAACC
CTCACTAAAGGGAACAAAAGCTGGAGCTGCAAGCTTAATGTAGTCTTATGCAATACTCTTGTAGTCTTGC
AACATGGTAACGATGAGTTAGCAACATGCCTTACAAGGAGAGAAAAAGCACCGTGCATGCCGATTGGTGG
AAGTAAGGTGGTACGATCGTGCCTTATTAGGAAGGCAACAGACGGGTCTGACATGGATTGGACGAACCAC
TGAATTGCCGCATTGCAGAGATATTGTATTTAAGTGCCTAGCTCGATACATAAACGGGTCTCTCTGGTTA
GACCAGATCTGAGCCTGGGAGCTCTCTGGCTAACTAGGGAACCCACTGCTTAAGCCTCAATAAAGCTTGC
CTTGAGTGCTTCAAGTAGTGTGTGCCCGTCTGTTGTGTGACTCTGGTAACTAGAGATCCCTCAGACCCTT
TTAGTCAGTGTGGAAAATCTCTAGCAGTGGCGCCCGAACAGGGACTTGAAAGCGAAAGGGAAACCAGAGG
AGCTCTCTCGACGCAGGACTCGGCTTGCTGAAGCGCGCACGGCAAGAGGCGAGGGGCGGCGACTGGTGAG
TACGCCAAAAATTTTGACTAGCGGAGGCTAGAAGGAGAGAGATGGGTGCGAGAGCGTCAGTATTAAGCGG
GGGAGAATTAGATCGCGATGGGAAAAAATTCGGTTAAGGCCAGGGGGAAAGAAAAAATATAAATTAAAAC
ATATAGTATGGGCAAGCAGGGAGCTAGAACGATTCGCAGTTAATCCTGGCCTGTTAGAAACATCAGAAGG
CTGTAGACAAATACTGGGACAGCTACAACCATCCCTTCAGACAGGATCAGAAGAACTTAGATCATTATAT
AATACAGTAGCAACCCTCTATTGTGTGCATCAAAGGATAGAGATAAAAGACACCAAGGAAGCTTTAGACA
AGATAGAGGAAGAGCAAAACAAAAGTAAGACCACCGCACAGCAAGCGGCCGCTGATCTTCAGACCTGGAG
GAGGAGATATGAGGGACAATTGGAGAAGTGAATTATATAAATATAAAGTAGTAAAAATTGAACCATTAGG
AGTAGCACCCACCAAGGCAAAGAGAAGAGTGGTGCAGAGAGAAAAAAGAGCAGTGGGAATAGGAGCTTTG
TTCCTTGGGTTCTTGGGAGCAGCAGGAAGCACTATGGGCGCAGCGTCAATGACGCTGACGGTACAGGCCA
GACAATTATTGTCTGGTATAGTGCAGCAGCAGAACAATTTGCTGAGGGCTATTGAGGCGCAACAGCATCT
GTTGCAACTCACAGTCTGGGGCATCAAGCAGCTCCAGGCAAGAATCCTGGCTGTGGAAAGATACCTAAAG
GATCAACAGCTCCTGGGGATTTGGGGTTGCTCTGGAAAACTCATTTGCACCACTGCTGTGCCTTGGAATG
CTAGTTGGAGTAATAAATCTCTGGAACAGATTTGGAATCACACGACCTGGATGGAGTGGGACAGAGAAAT
TAACAATTACACAAGCTTAATACACTCCTTAATTGAAGAATCGCAAAACCAGCAAGAAAAGAATGAACAA
GAATTATTGGAATTAGATAAATGGGCAAGTTTGTGGAATTGGTTTAACATAACAAATTGGCTGTGGTATA
TAAAATTATTCATAATGATAGTAGGAGGCTTGGTAGGTTTAAGAATAGTTTTTGCTGTACTTTCTATAGT
GAATAGAGTTAGGCAGGGATATTCACCATTATCGTTTCAGACCCACCTCCCAACCCCGAGGGGACCCAGA
GAGGGCCTATTTCCCATGATTCCTTCATATTTGCATATACGATACAAGGCTGTTAGAGAGATAATTAGAA
TTAATTTGACTGTAAACACAAAGATATTAGTACAAAATACGTGACGTAGAAAGTAATAATTTCTTGGGTA
GTTTGCAGTTTTAAAATTATGTTTTAAAATGGACTATCATATGCTTACCGTAACTTGAAAGTATTTCGAT
TTCTTGGCTTTATATATCTTGTGGAAAGGACGAAACACCGAGTATTGTGCCCACACTGCGTTTAAGAGCT
ATGCTGGAAACAGCATAGCAAGTTTAAATAAGGCTAGTCCGTTATCAACTTGAAAAAGTGGCACCGAGTC
GGTGCTTTTTTTGAATTCTAGATCTTGAGACAAATGGCAGTATTCATCCACAATTTTAAAAGAAAAGGGG
GGATTGGGGGGTACAGTGCAGGGGAAAGAATAGTAGACATAATAGCAACAGACATACAAACTAAAGAATT
ACAAAAACAAATTACAAAAATTCAAAATTTTCGGGTTTATTACAGGGACAGCAGAGATCCACTTTGGCGC
CGGCTCGAGTGGCTCCGGTGCCCGTCAGTGGGCAGAGCGCACATCGCCCACAGTCCCCGAGAAGTTGGGG
GGAGGGGTCGGCAATTGAACCGGTGCCTAGAGAAGGTGGCGCGGGGTAAACTGGGAAAGTGATGTCGTGT
ACTGGCTCCGCCTTTTTCCCGAGGGTGGGGGAGAACCGTATATAAGTGCAGTAGTCGCCGTGAACGTTCT
TTTTCGCAACGGGTTTGCCGCCAGAACACAGGTGTCGTGACGCGGGATCCGCCACCATGACCGAGTACAA
GCCCACGGTGCGCCTCGCCACCCGCGACGACGTCCCCAGGGCCGTACGCACCCTCGCCGCCGCGTTCGCC
GACTACCCCGCCACGCGCCACACCGTCGATCCGGACCGCCACATCGAGCGGGTCACCGAGCTGCAAGAAC
TCTTCCTCACGCGCGTCGGGCTCGACATCGGCAAGGTGTGGGTCGCGGACGACGGCGCCGCGGTGGCGGT
CTGGACCACGCCGGAGAGCGTCGAAGCGGGGGCGGTGTTCGCCGAGATCGGCCCGCGCATGGCCGAGTTG
AGCGGTTCCCGGCTGGCCGCGCAGCAACAGATGGAAGGCCTCCTGGCGCCGCACCGGCCCAAGGAGCCCG
CGTGGTTCCTGGCCACCGTCGGAGTCTCGCCCGACCACCAGGGCAAGGGTCTGGGCAGCGCCGTCGTGCT
CCCCGGAGTGGAGGCGGCCGAGCGCGCCGGGGTGCCCGCCTTCCTGGAGACCTCCGCGCCCCGCAACCTC
CCCTTCTACGAGCGGCTCGGCTTCACCGTCACCGCCGACGTCGAGGTGCCCGAAGGACCGCGCACCTGGT
GCATGACCCGCAAGCCCGGTGCCTGAACGCGTTAAGTCGACAATCAACCTCTGGATTACAAAATTTGTGA
AAGATTGACTGGTATTCTTAACTATGTTGCTCCTTTTACGCTATGTGGATACGCTGCTTTAATGCCTTTG
TATCATGCTATTGCTTCCCGTATGGCTTTCATTTTCTCCTCCTTGTATAAATCCTGGTTGCTGTCTCTTT
ATGAGGAGTTGTGGCCCGTTGTCAGGCAACGTGGCGTGGTGTGCACTGTGTTTGCTGACGCAACCCCCAC
TGGTTGGGGCATTGCCACCACCTGTCAGCTCCTTTCCGGGACTTTCGCTTTCCCCCTCCCTATTGCCACG
GCGGAACTCATCGCCGCCTGCCTTGCCCGCTGCTGGACAGGGGCTCGGCTGTTGGGCACTGACAATTCCG
TGGTGTTGTCGGGGAAATCATCGTCCTTTCCTTGGCTGCTCGCCTGTGTTGCCACCTGGATTCTGCGCGG
GACGTCCTTCTGCTACGTCCCTTCGGCCCTCAATCCAGCGGACCTTCCTTCCCGCGGCCTGCTGCCGGCT
CTGCGGCCTCTTCCGCGTCTTCGCCTTCGCCCTCAGACGAGTCGGATCTCCCTTTGGGCCGCCTCCCCGC
GTCGACTTTAAGACCAATGACTTACAAGGCAGCTGTAGATCTTAGCCACTTTTTAAAAGAAAAGGGGGGA
CTGGAAGGGCTAATTCACTCCCAACGAAGACAAGATCTGCTTTTTGCTTGTACTGGGTCTCTCTGGTTAG
ACCAGATCTGAGCCTGGGAGCTCTCTGGCTAACTAGGGAACCCACTGCTTAAGCCTCAATAAAGCTTGCC
TTGAGTGCTTCAAGTAGTGTGTGCCCGTCTGTTGTGTGACTCTGGTAACTAGAGATCCCTCAGACCCTTT
TAGTCAGTGTGGAAAATCTCTAGCAGTACGTATAGTAGTTCATGTCATCTTATTATTCAGTATTTATAAC
TTGCAAAGAAATGAATATCAGAGAGTGAGAGGAACTTGTTTATTGCAGCTTATAATGGTTACAAATAAAG
CAATAGCATCACAAATTTCACAAATAAAGCATTTTTTTCACTGCATTCTAGTTGTGGTTTGTCCAAACTC
ATCAATGTATCTTATCATGTCTGGCTCTAGCTATCCCGCCCCTAACTCCGCCCATCCCGCCCCTAACTCC
GCCCAGTTCCGCCCATTCTCCGCCCCATGGCTGACTAATTTTTTTTATTTATGCAGAGGCCGAGGCCGCC
TCGGCCTCTGAGCTATTCCAGAAGTAGTGAGGAGGCTTTTTTGGAGGCCTAGGGACGTACCCAATTCGCC
CTATAGTGAGTCGTATTACGCGCGCTCACTGGCCGTCGTTTTACAACGTCGTGACTGGGAAAACCCTGGC
GTTACCCAACTTAATCGCCTTGCAGCACATCCCCCTTTCGCCAGCTGGCGTAATAGCGAAGAGGCCCGCA
CCGATCGCCCTTCCCAACAGTTGCGCAGCCTGAATGGCGAATGGG
[124 nt withheld, positions 4876-4999]
C
[91 nt withheld, positions 5001-5091]
A
[49 nt withheld, positions 5093-5141]
CCTTTGACGTTGGAGTCCACGTTCTTT
[37 nt withheld, positions 5169-5205]
ACCCTATCTCGGTCTATTCTTTTGATTTATAAGGGATTTTGCCGATTTCGGCCTATTGGTTAAAAAATGA
GCTGATTTAACAAAAATTTAACGCGAATTTTAACAAAATATTAACGCTTACAATTTAGGTGGCACTTTTC
GGGGAAATGTGCGCGGAACCCCTATTTGTTTATTTTTCTAAATACATTCAAATATGTATCCGCTCATGAG
ACAATAACCCTGATAAATGCTTCAATAATATTGAAAAAGGAAGAGTATGAGTATTCAACATTTCCGTGTC
GCCCTTATTCCCTTTTTTGCGGCATTTTGCCTTCCTGTTTTTGCTCACCCAGAAACGCTGGTGAAAGTAA
AAGATGCTGAAGATCAGTTGGGTGCACGAGTGGGTTACATCGAACTGGATCTCAACAGCGGTAAGATCCT
TGAGAGTTTTCGCCCCGAAGAACGTTTTCCAATGATGAGCACTTTTAAAGTTCTGCTATGTGGCGCGGTA
TTATCCCGTATTGACGCCGGGCAAGAGCAACTCGGTCGCCGCATACACTATTCTCAGAATGACTTGGTTG
AGTACTCACCAGTCACAGAAAAGCATCTTACGGATGGCATGACAGTAAGAGAATTATGCAGTGCTGCCAT
AACCATGAGTGATAACACTGCGGCCAACTTACTTCTGACAACGATCGGAGGACCGAAGGAGCTAACCGCT
TTTTTGCACAACATGGGGGATCATGTAACTCGCCTTGATCGTTGGGAACCGGAGCTGAATGAAGCCATAC
CAAACGACGAGCGTGACACCACGATGCCTGTAGCAATGGCAACAACGTTGCGCAAACTATTAACTGGCGA
ACTACTTACTCTAGCTTCCCGGCAACAATTAATAGACTGGATGGAGGCGGATAAAGTTGCAGGACCACTT
CTGCGCTCGGCCCTTCCGGCTGGCTGGTTTATTGCTGATAAATCTGGAGCCGGTGAGCGTGGGTCTCGCG
GTATCATTGCAGCACTGGGGCCAGATGGTAAGCCCTCCCGTATCGTAGTTATCTACACGACGGGGAGTCA
GGCAACTATGGATGAACGAAATAGACAGATCGCTGAGATAGGTGCCTCACTGATTAAGCATTGGTAACTG
TCAGACCAAGTTTACTCATATATACTTTAGATTGATTTAAAACTTCATTTTTAATTTAAAAGGATCTAGG
TGAAGATCCTTTTTGATAATCTCATGACCAAAATCCCTTAACGTGAGTTTTCGTTCCACTGAGCGTCAGA
CCCCGTAGAAAAGATCAAAGGATCTTCTTGAGATCCTTTTTTTCTGCGCGTAATCTGCTGCTTGCAAACA
AAAAAACCACCGCTACCAGCGGTGGTTTGTTTGCCGGATCAAGAGCTACCAACTCTTTTTCCGAAGGTAA
CTGGCTTCAGCAGAGCGCAGATACCAAATACTGTTCTTCTAGTGTAGCCGTAGTTAGGCCACCACTTCAA
GAACTCTGTAGCACCGCCTACATACCTCGCTCTGCTAATCCTGTTACCAGTGGCTGCTGCCAGTGGCGAT
AAGTCGTGTCTTACCGGGTTGGACTCAAGACGATAGTTACCGGATAAGGCGCAGCGGTCGGGCTGAACGG
GGGGTTCGTGCACACAGCCCAGCTTGGAGCGAACGACCTACACCGAACTGAGATACCTACAGCGTGAGCT
ATGAGAAAGCGCCACGCTTCCCGAAGGGAGAAAGGCGGACAGGTATCCGGTAAGCGGCAGGGTCGGAACA
GGAGAGCGCACGAGGGAGCTTCCAGGGGGAAACGCCTGGTATCTTTATAGTCCTGTCGGGTTTCGCCACC
TCTGACTTGAGCGTCGATTTTTGTGATGCTCGTCAGGGGGGCGGAGCCTATGGAAAAACGCCAGCAACGC
GGCCTTTTTACGGTTCCTGGCCTTTTGCTGGCCTTTTGCTCACATGTTCTTTCCTGCGTTATCCCCTGAT
TCTGTGGATAACCGTATTACCGCCTTTGAGTGAGCTGATACCGCTCGCCGCAGCCGAACGACCGAGCGCA
GCGAGTCAGTGAGCGAGGAAGCGGAAGAGCGCCCAATACGCAAACCGCCTCTCCCCGCGCGTTGGC
